>Addgene plasmid #12107 | LV-CIG | depositor full sequence | sequence record 7228 | Author sequence
CAGGTGGCACTTTTCGGGGAAATGTGCGCGGAACCCCTATTTGTTTATTTTTCTAAATACATTCAAATAT
GTATCCGCTCATGAGACAATAACCCTGATAAATGCTTCAATAATATTGAAAAAGGAAGAGTATGAGTATT
CAACATTTCCGTGTCGCCCTTATTCCCTTTTTTGCGGCATTTTGCCTTCCTGTTTTTGCTCACCCAGAAA
CGCTGGTGAAAGTAAAAGATGCTGAAGATCAGTTGGGTGCACGAGTGGGTTACATCGAACTGGATCTCAA
CAGCGGTAAGATCCTTGAGAGTTTTCGCCCCGAAGAACGTTTTCCAATGATGAGCACTTTTAAAGTTCTG
CTATGTGGCGCGGTATTATCCCGTATTGACGCCGGGCAAGAGCAACTCGGTCGCCGCATACACTATTCTC
AGAATGACTTGGTTGAGTACTCACCAGTCACAGAAAAGCATCTTACGGATGGCATGACAGTAAGAGAATT
ATGCAGTGCTGCCATAACCATGAGTGATAACACTGCGGCCAACTTACTTCTGACAACGATCGGAGGACCG
AAGGAGCTAACCGCTTTTTTGCACAACATGGGGGATCATGTAACTCGCCTTGATCGTTGGGAACCGGAGC
TGAATGAAGCCATACCAAACGACGAGCGTGACACCACGATGCCTGTAGCAATGGCAACAACGTTGCGCAA
ACTATTAACTGGCGAACTACTTACTCTAGCTTCCCGGCAACAATTAATAGACTGGATGGAGGCGGATAAA
GTTGCAGGACCACTTCTGCGCTCGGCCCTTCCGGCTGGCTGGTTTATTGCTGATAAATCTGGAGCCGGTG
AGCGTGGGTCTCGCGGTATCATTGCAGCACTGGGGCCAGATGGTAAGCCCTCCCGTATCGTAGTTATCTA
CACGACGGGGAGTCAGGCAACTATGGATGAACGAAATAGACAGATCGCTGAGATAGGTGCCTCACTGATT
AAGCATTGGTAACTGTCAGACCAAGTTTACTCATATATACTTTAGATTGATTTAAAACTTCATTTTTAAT
TTAAAAGGATCTAGGTGAAGATCCTTTTTGATAATCTCATGACCAAAATCCCTTAACGTGAGTTTTCGTT
CCACTGAGCGTCAGACCCCGTAGAAAAGATCAAAGGATCTTCTTGAGATCCTTTTTTTCTGCGCGTAATC
TGCTGCTTGCAAACAAAAAAACCACCGCTACCAGCGGTGGTTTGTTTGCCGGATCAAGAGCTACCAACTC
TTTTTCCGAAGGTAACTGGCTTCAGCAGAGCGCAGATACCAAATACTGTCCTTCTAGTGTAGCCGTAGTT
AGGCCACCACTTCAAGAACTCTGTAGCACCGCCTACATACCTCGCTCTGCTAATCCTGTTACCAGTGGCT
GCTGCCAGTGGCGATAAGTCGTGTCTTACCGGGTTGGACTCAAGACGATAGTTACCGGATAAGGCGCAGC
GGTCGGGCTGAACGGGGGGTTCGTGCACACAGCCCAGCTTGGAGCGAACGACCTACACCGAACTGAGATA
CCTACAGCGTGAGCTATGAGAAAGCGCCACGCTTCCCGAAGGGAGAAAGGCGGACAGGTATCCGGTAAGC
GGCAGGGTCGGAACAGGAGAGCGCACGAGGGAGCTTCCAGGGGGAAACGCCTGGTATCTTTATAGTCCTG
TCGGGTTTCGCCACCTCTGACTTGAGCGTCGATTTTTGTGATGCTCGTCAGGGGGGCGGAGCCTATGGAA
AAACGCCAGCAACGCGGCCTTTTTACGGTTCCTGGCCTTTTGCTGGCCTTTTGCTCACATGTTCTTTCCT
GCGTTATCCCCTGATTCTGTGGATAACCGTATTACCGCCTTTGAGTGAGCTGATACCGCTCGCCGCAGCC
GAACGACCGAGCGCAGCGAGTCAGTGAGCGAGGAAGCGGAAGAGCGCCCAATACGCAAACCGCCTCTCCC
CGCGCGTTGGCCGATTCATTAATGCAGCTGGCACGACAGGTTTCCCGACTGGAAAGCGGGCAGTGAGCGC
AACGCAATTAATGTGAGTTAGCTCACTCATTAGGCACCCCAGGCTTTACACTTTATGCTTCCGGCTCGTA
TGTTGTGTGGAATTGTGAGCGGATAACAATTTCACACAGGAAACAGCTATGACCATGATTACGCCAAGCG
CGCAATTAACCCTCACTAAAGGGAACAAAAGCTGGAGCTGCAAGCTTAATGTAGTCTTATGCAATACTCT
TGTAGTCTTGCAACATGGTAACGATGAGTTAGCAACATGCCTTACAAGGAGAGAAAAAGCACCGTGCATG
CCGATTGGTGGAAGTAAGGTGGTACGATCGTGCCTTATTAGGAAGGCAACAGACGGGTCTGACATGGATT
GGACGAACCACTGAATTGCCGCATTGCAGAGATATTGTATTTAAGTGCCTAGCTCGATACAATAAACGGG
TCTCTCTGGTTAGACCAGATCTGAGCCTGGGAGCTCTCTGGCTAACTAGGGAACCCACTGCTTAAGCCTC
AATAAAGCTTGCCTTGAGTGCTTCAAGTAGTGTGTGCCCGTCTGTTGTGTGACTCTGGTAACTAGAGATC
CCTCAGACCCTTTTAGTCAGTGTGGAAAATCTCTAGCAGTGGCGCCCGAACAGGGACCTGAAAGCGAAAG
GGAAACCAGAGCTCTCTCGACGCAGGACTCGGCTTGCTGAAGCGCGCACGGCAAGAGGCGAGGGGCGGCG
ACTGGTGAGTACGCCAAAAATTTTGACTAGCGGAGGCTAGAAGGAGAGAGATGGGTGCGAGAGCGTCAGT
ATTAAGCGGGGGAGAATTAGATCGCGATGGGAAAAAATTCGGTTAAGGCCAGGGGGAAAGAAAAAATATA
AATTAAAACATATAGTATGGGCAAGCAGGGAGCTAGAACGATTCGCAGTTAATCCTGGCCTGTTAGAAAC
ATCAGAAGGCTGTAGACAAATACTGGGACAGCTACAACCATCCCTTCAGACAGGATCAGAAGAACTTAGA
TCATTATATAATACAGTAGCAACCCTCTATTGTGTGCATCAAAGGATAGAGATAAAAGACACCAAGGAAG
CTTTAGACAAGATAGAGGAAGAGCAAAACAAAAGTAAGACCACCGCACAGCAAGCGGCCGCTGATCTTCA
GACCTGGAGGAGGAGATATGAGGGACAATTGGAGAAGTGAATTATATAAATATAAAGTAGTAAAAATTGA
ACCATTAGGAGTAGCACCCACCAAGGCAAAGAGAAGAGTGGTGCAGAGAGAAAAAAGAGCAGTGGGAATA
GGAGCTTTGTTCCTTGGGTTCTTGGGAGCAGCAGGAAGCACTATGGGCGCAGCCTCAATGACGCTGACGG
TACAGGCCAGACAATTATTGTCTGGTATAGTGCAGCAGCAGAACAATTTGCTGAGGGCTATTGAGGCGCA
ACAGCATCTGTTGCAACTCACAGTCTGGGGCATCAAGCAGCTCCAGGCAAGAATCCTGGCTGTGGAAAGA
TACCTAAAGGATCAACAGCTCCTGGGGATTTGGGGTTGCTCTGGAAAACTCATTTGCACCACTGCTGTGC
CTTGGAATGCTAGTTGGAGTAATAAATCTCTGGAACAGATTGGAATCACACGACCTGGATGGAGTGGGAC
AGAGAAATTAACAATTACACAAGCTTAATACACTCCTTAATTGAAGAATCGCAAAACCAGCAAGAAAAGA
ATGAACAAGAATTATTGGAATTAGATAAATGGGCAAGTTTGTGGAATTGGTTTAACATAACAAATTGGCT
GTGGTATATAAAATTATTCATAATGATAGTAGGAGGCTTGGTAGGTTTAAGAATAGTTTTTGCTGTACTT
TCTATAGTGAATAGAGTTAGGCAGGGATATTCACCATTATCGTTTCAGACCCACCTCCCAACCCCGAGGG
GACCCGACAGGCCCGAAGGAATAGAAGAAGAAGGTGGAGAGAGAGACAGAGACAGATCCATTCGATTAGT
GAACGGATCTCGACGGTTAACTTTTAAAAGAAAAGGGGGGATTGGGGGGTACAGTGCAGGGGAAAGAATA
GTAGACATAATAGCAACAGACATACAAACTAAAGAATTACAAAAACAAATTACAAAAATTCAAAATTTTA
TCGATAAGCTTGGGAGTTCCGCGTTACATAACTTACGGTAAATGGCCCGCCTGGCTGACCGCCCAACGAC
CCCCGCCCATTGACGTCAATAATGACGTATGTTCCCATAGTAACGCCAATAGGGACTTTCCATTGACGTC
AATGGGTGGAGTATTTACGGTAAACTGCCCACTTGGCAGTACATCAAGTGTATCATATGCCAAGTACGCC
CCCTATTGACGTCAATGACGGTAAATGGCCCGCCTGGCATTATGCCCAGTACATGACCTTATGGGACTTT
CCTACTTGGCAGTACATCTACGTATTAGTCATCGCTATTACCATGGTGATGCGGTTTTGGCAGTACATCA
ATGGGCGTGGATAGCGGTTTGACTCACGGGGATTTCCAAGTCTCCACCCCATTGACGTCAATGGGAGTTT
GTTTTGGCACCAAAATCAACGGGACTTTCCAAAATGTCGTAACAACTCCGCCCCATTGACGCAAATGGGC
GGTAGGCGTGTACGGTGGGAGGTCTATATAAGCAGAGCTCGTTTAGTGAACCGTCAGATCGCCTGGAGAC
GCCATCCACGCTGTTTTGACCTCCATAGAAGACACCGACTCTAGAACTAGTGGATCCCCCCGCGTGTGGC
CTCGAACACCGAGCGACCCTCGACCATGCCCAAGAAGAAGAGGAAGGTGTCCAATTTACTGACCGTACAC
CAAAATTTGCCTGCATTACCGGTCGATGCAACGAGTGATGAGGTTCGCAAGAACCTGATGGACATGTTCA
GGGATCGCCAGGCGTTTTCTGAGCATACCTGGAAAATGCTTCTGTCCGTTTGCCGGTCGTGGGCGGCATG
GTGCAAGTTGAATAACCGGAAATGGTTTCCCGCAGAACCTGAAGATGTTCGCGATTATCTTCTATATCTT
CAGGCGCGCGGTCTGGCAGTAAAAACTATCCAGCAACATTTGGGCCAGCTAAACATGCTTCATCGTCGGT
CCGGGCTGCCACGACCAAGTGACAGCAATGCTGTTTCACTGGTTATGCGGCGGATCCGAAAAGAAAACGT
TGATGCGGGTGAACGTGCAAAACAGGCTTTAGCGTTCGAACGCACTGATTTCGACCAGGTTCGTTCACTC
ATGGAAAATAGCGATCGCTGCCAGGATATACGTAATCTGGCATTTCCGGGGATTGCTTATAACACCCTGT
TACGTATAGCCGAAATTGCCAGGATCAGGGTTAAAGATATCTCACGTACTGACGGTGGGAGAATGTTAAT
CCATATTGGCAGAACGAAAACGCTGGTTAGCACCGCAGGTGTAGAGAAGGCACTTAGCCTGGGGGTAACT
AAACTGGTCGAGCGATGGATTTCCGTCTCTGGTGTAGCTGATGATCCGAATAACTACCTGTTTTGCCGGG
TCAGAAAAAATGGTGTTGCCGCGCCATCTGCCACCAGCCAGCTATCAACTCGCGCCCTGGAAGGGATTTT
TGAAGCAACTCATCGATTGATTTACGGCGCTAAGGATGACTCTGGTCAGAGATACCTGGCCTGGTCTGGA
CACAGTGCCCGTGTCGGAGCCGCGCGAGATATGGCCCGCGCTGGAGTTTCAATACCGGAGATCATGCAAG
CTGGTGGCTGGACCAATGTAAATATTGTCATGAACTATATCCGTAACCTGGATAGTGAAACAGGGGCAAT
GGTGCGCCTGCTGGAAGATGGCGATTAGCCATTAACGCGGGGCTGCAGGAATTCGATGATCCGCCCCTCT
CCCTCCCCCCCCCCTAACGTTACTGGCCGAAGCCGCTTGGAATAAGGCCGGTGTGCGTTTGTCTATATGT
TATTTTCCACCATATTGCCGTCTTTTGGCAATGTGAGGGCCCGGAAACCTGGCCCTGTCTTCTTGACGAG
CATTCCTAGGGGTCTTTCCCCTCTCGCCAAAGGAATGCAAGGTCTGTTGAATGTCGTGAAGGAAGCAGTT
CCTCTGGAAGCTTCTTGAAGACAAACAACGTCTGTAGCGACCCTTTGCAGGCAGCGGAACCCCCCACCTG
GCGACAGGTGCCTCTGCGGCCAAAAGCCACGTGTATAAGATACACCTGCAAAGGCGGCACAACCCCAGTG
CCACGTTGTGAGTTGGATAGTTGTGGAAAGAGTCAAATGGCTCTCCTCAAGCGTATTCAACAAGGGGCTG
AAGGATGCCCAGAAGGTACCCCATTGTATGGGATCTGATCTGGGGCCTCGGTGCACATGCTTTACATGTG
TTTAGTCGAGGTTAAAAAAACGTCTAGGCCCCCCGAACCACGGGGACGTGGTTTTCCTTTGAAAAACACG
ATGATAATATGGCCACAACCATGGTGAGCAAGGGCGAGGAGCTGTTCACCGGGGTGGTGCCCATCCTGGT
CGAGCTGGACGGCGACGTAAACGGCCACAAGTTCAGCGTGTCCGGCGAGGGCGAGGGCGATGCCACCTAC
GGCAAGCTGACCCTGAAGTTCATCTGCACCACCGGCAAGCTGCCCGTGCCCTGGCCCACCCTCGTGACCA
CCCTGACCTACGGCGTGCAGTGCTTCAGCCGCTACCCCGACCACATGAAGCAGCACGACTTCTTCAAGTC
CGCCATGCCCGAAGGCTACGTCCAGGAGCGCACCATCTTCTTCAAGGACGACGGCAACTACAAGACCCGC
GCCGAGGTGAAGTTCGAGGGCGACACCCTGGTGAACCGCATCGAGCTGAAGGGCATCGACTTCAAGGAGG
ACGGCAACATCCTGGGGCACAAGCTGGAGTACAACTACAACAGCCACAACGTCTATATCATGGCCGACAA
GCAGAAGAACGGCATCAAGGTGAACTTCAAGATCCGCCACAACATCGAGGACGGCAGCGTGCAGCTCGCC
GACCACTACCAGCAGAACACCCCCATCGGCGACGGCCCCGTGCTGCTGCCCGACAACCACTACCTGAGCA
CCCAGTCCGCCCTGAGCAAAGACCCCAACGAGAAGCGCGATCACATGGTCCTGCTGGAGTTCGTGACCGC
CGCCGGGATCACTCTCGGCATGGACGAGCTGTACAAGTAAAGCGGCCATCAAGCTTATCGATACCGTCGA
CAATCAACCTCTGGATTACAAAATTTGTGAAAGATTGACTGGTATTCTTAACTATGTTGCTCCTTTTACG
CTATGTGGATACGCTGCTTTAATGCCTTTGTATCATGCTATTGCTTCCCGTATGGCTTTCATTTTCTCCT
CCTTGTATAAATCCTGGTTGCTGTCTCTTTATGAGGAGTTGTGGCCCGTTGTCAGGCAACGTGGCGTGGT
GTGCACTGTGTTTGCTGACGCAACCCCCACTGGTTGGGGCATTGCCACCACCTGTCAGCTCCTTTCCGGG
ACTTTCGCTTTCCCCCTCCCTATTGCCACGGCGGAACTCATCGCCGCCTGCCTTGCCCGCTGCTGGACAG
GGGCTCGGCTGTTGGGCACTGACAATTCCGTGGTGTTGTCGGGGAAGCTGACGTCCTTTCCATGGCTGCT
CGCCTGTGTTGCCACCTGGATTCTGCGCGGGACGTCCTTCTGCTACGTCCCTTCGGCCCTCAATCCAGCG
GACCTTCCTTCCCGCGGCCTGCTGCCGGCTCTGCGGCCTCTTCCGCGTCTTCGCCTTCGCCCTCAGACGA
GTCGGATCTCCCTTTGGGCCGCCTCCCCGCCTGGAATTCGAGCTCGGTACCTTTAAGACCAATGACTTAC
AAGGCAGCTGTAGATCTTAGCCACTTTTTAAAAGAAAAGGGGGGACTGGAAGGGCTAATTCACTCCCAAC
GAAGACAAGATCTGCTTTTTGCTTGTACTGGGTCTCTCTGGTTAGACCAGATCTGAGCCTGGGAGCTCTC
TGGCTAACTAGGGAACCCACTGCTTAAGCCTCAATAAAGCTTGCCTTGAGTGCTTCAAGTAGTGTGTGCC
CGTCTGTTGTGTGACTCTGGTAACTAGAGATCCCTCAGACCCTTTTAGTCAGTGTGGAAAATCTCTAGCA
GTAGTAGTTCATGTCATCTTATTATTCAGTATTTATAACTTGCAAAGAAATGAATATCAGAGAGTGAGAG
GAACTTGTTTATTGCAGCTTATAATGGTTACAAATAAAGCAATAGCATCACAAATTTCACAAATAAAGCA
TTTTTTTCACTGCATTCTAGTTGTGGTTTGTCCAAACTCATCAATGTATCTTATCATGTCTGGCTCTAGC
TATCCCGCCCCTAACTCCGCCCAGTTCCGCCCATTCTCCGCCCCATGGCTGACTAATTTTTTTTATTTAT
GCAGAGGCCGAGGCCGCCTCGGCCTCTGAGCTATTCCAGAAGTAGTGAGGAGGCTTTTTTGGAGGCCTAG
GCTTTTGCGTCGAGACGTACCCAATTCGCCCTATAGTGAGTCGTATTACGCGCGCTCACTGGCCGTCGTT
TTACAACGTCGTGACTGGGAAAACCCTGGCGTTACCCAACTTAATCGCCTTGCAGCACATCCCCCTTTCG
CCAGCTGGCGTAATAGCGAAGAGGCCCGCACCGATCGCCCTTCCCAACAGTTGCGCAGCCTGAATGGCGA
ATGGCGCG
[124 nt withheld, positions 8689-8812]
C
[91 nt withheld, positions 8814-8904]
A
[49 nt withheld, positions 8906-8954]
CCTTTGACGTTGGAGTCCACGTTCTTT
[37 nt withheld, positions 8982-9018]
ACCCTATCTCGGTCTATTCTTTTGATTTATAAGGGATTTTGCCGATTTCGGCCTATTGGTTAAAAAATGA
GCTGATTTAACAAAAATTTAACGCGAATTTTAACAAAATATTAACGTTTACAATTTCC
Features (pLannotate 1.2.2; 32 found; start..end, strand, type, name):
     27..131     +  promoter       AmpR promoter: bla
    132..992     +  CDS            AmpR: β-lactamase; bla; confers resistance to ampicillin, carbenicillin, and related antibiotics
   1163..1751    +  rep_origin     ori: high-copy-number ColE1/pMB1/pBR322/pUC origin of replication
   1934..2026    +  CDS            lacI (fragment): lac repressor; lacI; The lac repressor binds to the lac operator to inhibit transcription in E. coli. This inhibition can be relieved by adding lactose or isopropyl-β-D-thiogalactopyranoside (IPTG).
   2039..2060    +  protein_bind   CAP binding site: CAP binding activates transcription in the presence of cAMP. E. coli catabolite activator protein
   2075..2105    +  promoter       lac promoter: promoter for the E. coli lac operon
   2113..2129    +  protein_bind   lac operator: The lac repressor binds to the lac operator to inhibit transcription in E. coli. This inhibition can be relieved by adding lactose or isopropyl-β-D-thiogalactopyranoside (IPTG). lac repressor encoded by lacI
   2174..2192    +  promoter       T3 promoter: promoter for bacteriophage T3 RNA polymerase
   2220..2441    +  promoter       RSV promoter: Rous sarcoma virus enhancer/promoter
   2448..2628    +  LTR            5' LTR (truncated): truncated 5' long terminal repeat (LTR) from HIV-1
   2672..2797    +  misc_feature   HIV-1 Ψ: packaging signal of human immunodeficiency virus type 1
   2781..3144    +  CDS            HIV-1 gag (fragment): gag protein from human immunodeficiency virus 1; gag
   3239..3575    +  ncRNA          RRE: Accession: RF00036 - HIV Rev response element
   3611..4000    +  CDS            env (fragment): ENV_HV1H2 - Experimental evidence at protein level: Swiss-Prot protein existence level 1. [Transmembrane protein gp41]: Acts as a class I viral fusion protein. Under the current model, the protein has at least 3 conformational states: pre-fusion native state, pre-hairpin intermediate state, and post-fusion hairpin state. During fusion of viral and target intracellular membranes, the coiled coil regions (heptad repeats) assume a trimer-of-hairpins structure, positioning the fusion peptide in close proximity to the C-terminal region of the ectodomain. The formation of this structure appears to d
   4012..4129    +  misc_feature   cPPT/CTS: central polypurine tract and central termination sequence of HIV-1
   4152..4455    +  enhancer       CMV enhancer: human cytomegalovirus immediate early enhancer
   4456..4659    +  promoter       CMV promoter: human cytomegalovirus (CMV) immediate early promoter
   4729..4750    +  misc_feature   MCS (fragment): pBluescript multiple cloning site
   4751..4780    +  promoter       Mini-TK promoter (fragment): minimal herpes simplex virus (HSV) thymidine kinase promoter
   4808..5838    +  CDS            Cre (fragment): site-specific recombinase Cre is a site-specific recombinase from bacteriophage P1. Recombination occurs at loxP sequences.
   5850..5867    +  misc_feature   MCS (fragment): pBluescript multiple cloning site
   5985..6447    +  misc_feature   IRES: internal ribosome entry site (IRES) of the encephalomyocarditis virus (EMCV)
   6461..7180    +  CDS            EGFP: the original enhanced GFP (Yang et al., 1996) mammalian codon-optimized
   7188..7211    +  misc_feature   MCS (fragment): pBluescript multiple cloning site
   7212..7800    +  misc_feature   WPRE: woodchuck hepatitis virus posttranscriptional regulatory element
   7817..7885    +  CDS            nef (fragment): NEF_HV1Z2 - Experimental evidence at protein level: Swiss-Prot protein existence level 1. Extracellular Nef protein targets CD4(+) T-lymphocytes for apoptosis by interacting with CXCR4 surface receptors. From Human immunodeficiency virus type 1 group M subtype D (isolate Z2/CDC-Z34) (HIV-1).
   7887..8120    +  LTR            3' LTR (ΔU3): self-inactivating 3' long terminal repeat (LTR) from HIV-1
   8192..8313    +  polyA_signal   SV40 poly(A) signal: SV40 polyadenylation signal
   8332..8467    +  rep_origin     SV40 ori: SV40 origin of replication
   8500..8518    -  promoter       T7 promoter: promoter for bacteriophage T7 RNA polymerase
   8526..8681    +  CDS            lacZα (fragment): LacZα fragment of β-galactosidase; lacZ fragment
   8689..9144    +  rep_origin     f1 ori (sequence partly withheld): f1 bacteriophage origin of replication; arrow indicates direction of (+) strand synthesis
