[The description below was written by a language model from this plasmid's Addgene catalogue record and pLannotate feature annotations shown in this document.]
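Description:
LV-CIG is a third-generation-style, self-inactivating HIV-1 lentiviral transfer vector for delivering Cre recombinase to mammalian cells together with a fluorescent marker. The plasmid (about 9.1 kb) is propagated in E. coli under ampicillin selection (AmpR/bla) from a ColE1/pUC-type origin. The catalogue nevertheless lists it as low copy and names a recombination-deficient strain, as is common for LTR-containing plasmids. An f1 origin, an SV40 origin and poly(A) signal, and remnants of a pBluescript-type backbone (lac promoter/operator, lacZα fragment, T3 and T7 promoters) are also present. The record names no backbone and lists no mammalian selectable marker.

The viral genome is transcribed from a chimeric RSV promoter fused to a truncated 5' LTR. This is followed by the Ψ packaging signal with a gag fragment, the Rev response element within an env fragment, and the cPPT/CTS element, which aids nuclear import of the reverse-transcribed genome. The ΔU3 3' LTR leaves the integrated provirus without LTR promoter activity, so expression depends on the internal CMV enhancer/promoter. That promoter drives a bicistronic cassette cloned between XbaI and SalI: nuclear-localised Cre from bacteriophage P1 (derived from pMC-Cre, which probably accounts for the short TK promoter fragment upstream), an EMCV IRES, and EGFP. A WPRE follows to enhance transcript expression. Transduced cells therefore make Cre and GFP from a single mRNA, so green fluorescence marks cells expected to have recombinase activity.

The associated publication concerns lentiviral Cre delivery for gene targeting in vivo, which fits use in excising or rearranging loxP-flanked alleles. Although that paper's title refers to a self-deleting vector, no loxP site is annotated in this feature table.
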