Addgene plasmid #12107: LV-CIG
Depositing lab: Inder Verma. Depositing organization: Salk Institute for Biological Studies. Publication: Delivery of the Cre recombinase by a self-deleting lentiviral vector: efficient gene targeting in vivo. Pfeifer A, Brandon EP, Kootstra N, Gage FH, Verma IM. Proc Natl Acad Sci U S A. 2001 Sep 25. 98(20):11450-5. 10.1073/pnas.201415498 PubMed 11553794.
Backbone
  Vector backbone: n/a
  Backbone size w/o insert (bp): 6670
  Vector type: Mammalian Expression, Lentiviral, Cre/Lox
  Selectable markers: none
Growth in bacteria
  Bacterial resistance: Ampicillin, 100 μg/mL
  Growth temperature: 37°C
  Growth strain: Stbl3
  Copy number: Low Copy
Gene/Insert
  Gene/Insert name: nlsCre (alt names: nls Cre; LV-Cre; cre)
  Species: Enterobacteriophage P1
  Insert size (bp): 2476
  Mutation: IRES GFP C-terminal to the nlsCre. Bicistronic expression of nlsCre and GFP.
  Entrez Gene: cre (a.k.a. P1_gp003)
  Cloning method: Restriction Enzyme; 5′ cloning site XbaI (not destroyed); 3′ cloning site SalI (not destroyed)
  Sequencing primers: 5′ n/a
Resource information
  A portion of this plasmid was derived from a plasmid made by: The cre is from pMC-Cre (Gu et al. 1993 Cell 73, 1155-1164
Terms and licenses: Academic/Nonprofit Terms; Industry Terms: Not Available to Industry
How to cite: LV-CIG was a gift from Inder Verma (Addgene plasmid # 12107)
