>Addgene plasmid #12107 | LV-CIG | addgene partial sequence | sequence record 18876 | CMV-F 5'-CGCAAATGGGCGGTAGGCGTG-3'
CGCGTTTTGCCTGTACTGGGTCTCTCTGGTTAGACCAGATCTGAGCCTGGGAGCTCTCTGGCTAACTAGG
GAACCCACTGCTTAAGCCTCAATAAAGCTTGCCTTGAGTGCTTCAAGTAGTGTGTGCCCGTCTGTTGTGT
GACTCTGGTAACTAGAGATCCCTCAGACCCTTTTAGTCAGTGTGGAAAATCTCTAGCAGTGGCGCCCGAA
CAGGGACTTGAAAGCGAAAGGGAAACCAGAGGAGCTCTCTCGACGCAGGACTCGGCTTGCTGAAGCGCGC
ACGGCAAGAGGCGAGGGGCGGCGACTGGTGAGTACGCCAAAAATTTTGACTAGCGGAGGCTAGAAGGAGA
GAGATGGGTGCGAGAGCGTCAGTATTAAGCGGGGGAGAATTAGATCGCGATGGGAAAAAATTCGGTTAAG
GCCAGGGGGAAAGAAAAAATATAAATTAGAACATATAGTATGGGCAAGCAGGGAGCTAGAACGATTCGCA
GTTAA
