>Addgene plasmid #12107 | LV-CIG | addgene partial sequence | sequence record 18877 | LNCX 5'-AGCTCGTTTAGTGAACCGTCAGATC-3'
TCATAGAAGACACCGACTCTAGGGGCTGCAGAATTCGGCGCCGCCTCGCCATGGATGCGCGCGGGGGCGG
CGGGCGGCCGGGCGATAGTCCGGGCACGACCCCTGCGCCGGGGCCGCCGCCACCGCCGCCGCCGCCCGCG
CCCCCTCAGCCTCAGCCACCACCCGCGCCACCCCCGAACCCCACGACCCCCTCGCACCCGGAGTCGGCGG
ACGAGCCCGGCCCGCGCGCCCGGCTCTGCAGCCGCGACAGCGCCTGCACCCCTGGCGCGGCCAAGGGCGG
CTCGAATGGCGAGTGCTGGCGCGGGGAGCCGCAGTGCAGCCCCTAGGGCCCCGCGCGCGGCCCCAAGGTT
TCGTTCTCATGCCGCGGGGCGGCCTCCGGGCCCTCGGAGGCCGAGGAGGCGGGCAGCGAGTAGGCGGGCC
CGGCGGGTGAGCCGCGCGGCAGCAAGGCTAGCTTCCTGCAGCGCCAATTCGGGGCTCTTCTGCAGCCCGG
CGTCGACAAGTTCTCCCTGCGGATGTTCGGCAGCCAG
